>Addgene plasmid #78480 | miniUAA1 | addgene partial sequence | sequence record 150722 | M13pUC-Rev 5'-AGCGGATAACAATTTCACACAGG-3'
CAGCTTTTTTTTTTTTTTTTTTTTTTTTTTTTTTTTTTTTTTTTTTTTTTTTTTTTTTTTTTTTTTTTTT
TTTTTGG
