>Addgene plasmid #78480 | miniUAA1 | addgene partial sequence | sequence record 150724 | SP6 5'-ATTTAGGTGACACTATAG-3'
TTTTTATCTGTCGTCAATCGAAAGTTTATTTCAGAGTTCTTCAGACTTCTTAACTCCTGTAAAAACAAAA
AAAAAAAAGGCATAGCAATGACAAATTCAAAAGAAGACGCCGACATAGAGGAGAAGCATATGTACAATGA
GCCGGTCACAACCCTCTTTCACGACGTTGAGGCTTCACAAACACACCACAGACGTGGGTCAATACCATTG
AAAGATGAGAAAAGTTAAGTCGACGCCCTGCAGGATCTCCCATGTCTCTACTGGTGGTGGTGCTTCTTTG
GAATTATTGGAAGGTAAGGAATTGCCAGGTGTTGCTTTCTTATCCGAAAAGAAATAAATTGAATTGAATT
GAAATCGATAGATCCGGGATCCTCTAGAGTCGACCTGCAAAAAAAAAAAAAAAAAAAAAAAAAAAAAAAA
AAAAAAAAAAAAAAAAAAAAAAAAAAAAAAAAAAAAAAAGCTTGG
