[The description below was written by a language model from this plasmid's Addgene catalogue record.]
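Description:
miniUAA1 is a transcription-template plasmid built on the pSP65A backbone, catalogued as a bacterial expression vector and maintained in E. coli under ampicillin selection at low copy number. Its insert is a chimaeric gene derived at least in part from CAN1 of Saccharomyces cerevisiae, and it encodes a short RNA of 488 nucleotides. The distinguishing feature of the backbone is a tract of about 65 dT residues placed so that transcription through it adds a template-encoded poly(A) tail to the RNA, yielding a polyadenylated mini-mRNA without a separate tailing step. The record does not name the promoter that drives transcription. It also does not spell out the composition of the chimaeric gene beyond CAN1; the construct name suggests a miniature reading frame ending in a UAA stop codon, but this is not stated explicitly, and the depositor points to a schematic in the associated publication for the layout.

The homopolymeric tract is genetically unstable: the depositor notes that it tends to recombine to a shorter length, that a particular host strain is required to maintain it, and that several isolates should be sequenced to confirm the tail is intact. The associated work concerns how translation factors promote formation of closed-loop mRNP states, so the plasmid most plausibly serves as a source of a defined, poly(A)-tailed synthetic mRNA for studies of yeast translation and mRNP structure, where tail length matters. No feature table or annotated map accompanies the record, so the origin of replication and exact element positions are not documented here.
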