Addgene plasmid #78480: miniUAA1
Purpose: 488nt RNA is encoded by chimaeric gene cloned in a pSP65A vector that included about 65 dT residues for transcription of a poly(A) tail
Depositing lab: Allan Jacobson. Depositing organization: University of Massachusetts, Worcester. Publication: Translation factors promote the formation of two states of the closed-loop mRNP. Amrani N, Ghosh S, Mangus DA, Jacobson A. Nature. 2008 Jun 26;453(7199):1276-80. doi: 10.1038/nature06974. Epub 2008 May 21. PubMed 18496529.
Backbone
  Vector backbone: pSP65A
  Vector type: Bacterial Expression
Growth in bacteria
  Bacterial resistance: Ampicillin, 100 μg/mL
  Growth temperature: 37°C
  Growth strain: TOP10 F'
  Growth instructions: MUST be grown in TOP10 F' in order to maintain poly A tail
  Copy number: Low Copy
Gene/Insert
  Gene/Insert name: CAN1
  Species: S. cerevisiae (budding yeast)
Terms and licenses: Academic/Nonprofit Terms; Industry Terms: Not Available to Industry
Depositor comments: Note: the poly A tends to undergo recombination to a shorter tract. It is important to sequence a few isolates from a transformation or prep to ensure integrity. Please see Fig 1 of associated publication for general schematic
How to cite: miniUAA1 was a gift from Allan Jacobson (Addgene plasmid # 78480 ; http://n2t.net/addgene:78480 ; RRID:Addgene_78480)
